LOCUS       Exported 2192 bp ds-DNA circular SYN 13-MAY-2021
DEFINITION  MoClo golden gate assembly BC part for BCD20 (Medium expression
            bi-cistronic RBS, engineered for downstream context-independence;
            see https://doi.org/10.1038/nmeth.2404)..
ACCESSION   .
VERSION     .
KEYWORDS    U6m
SOURCE      synthetic DNA construct
  ORGANISM  synthetic DNA construct
REFERENCE   1 (bases 1 to 2192)
  TITLE     CIDAR MoClo Extension
REFERENCE   2 (bases 1 to 2192)
  AUTHORS   .
  TITLE     Direct Submission
  JOURNAL   Exported May 13, 2021 from SnapGene Server 1.1.58
            http://www.snapgene.com
FEATURES             Location/Qualifiers
     source          1..2192
                     /organism="synthetic DNA construct"
                     /mol_type="other DNA"
     rep_origin      481..1069
                     /direction=RIGHT
                     /label=ori
                     /note="high-copy-number ColE1/pMB1/pBR322/pUC origin of
                     replication"
     primer_bind     970..989
                     /label=pBR322ori-F
                     /note="pBR322 origin, forward primer"
     primer_bind     1223..1240
                     /label=L4440
                     /note="L4440 vector, forward primer"
     misc_feature    1246..1266
                     /label=BioBrick suffix
                     /note="universal suffix for all parts"
     misc_feature    1380..1401
                     /label=BioBrick prefix
                     /note="BioBrick prefix for parts that do not start with
                     ""ATG"""
     terminator      1404..1447
                     /label=bacterial terminator
                     /note="putative bacterial transcription terminator"
     primer_bind     complement(1451..1469)
                     /label=pBRforEco
                     /note="pBR322 vectors, upsteam of EcoRI site, forward
                     primer"
     promoter        1537..1641
                     /gene="bla"
                     /label=AmpR promoter
     CDS             1642..310
                     /codon_start=1
                     /gene="bla"
                     /product="beta-lactamase"
                     /label=AmpR
                     /note="confers resistance to ampicillin, carbenicillin, and
                     related antibiotics"
                     /translation="MSIQHFRVALIPFFAAFCLPVFAHPETLVKVKDAEDQLGARVGYI
                     ELDLNSGKILESFRPEERFPMMSTFKVLLCGAVLSRIDAGQEQLGRRIHYSQNDLVEYS
                     PVTEKHLTDGMTVRELCSAAITMSDNTAANLLLTTIGGPKELTAFLHNMGDHVTRLDRW
                     EPELNEAIPNDERDTTMPVAMATTLRKLLTGELLTLASRQQLIDWMEADKVAGPLLRSA
                     LPAGWFIADKSGAGERGSRGIIAALGPDGKPSRIVVIYTTGSQATMDERNRQIAEIGAS
                     LIKHW"
     primer_bind     complement(1860..1879)
                     /label=Amp-R
                     /note="Ampicillin resistance gene, reverse primer"
ORIGIN
        1 ggcaacaacg ttgcgcaaac tattaactgg cgaactactt actctagctt cccggcaaca
       61 attaatagac tggatggagg cggataaagt tgcaggacca cttctgcgct cggcccttcc
      121 ggctggctgg tttattgctg ataaatctgg agccggtgag cgtgggtcgc gcggtatcat
      181 tgcagcactg gggccagatg gtaagccctc ccgtatcgta gttatctaca cgacggggag
      241 tcaggcaact atggatgaac gaaatagaca gatcgctgag ataggtgcct cactgattaa
      301 gcattggtaa ctgtcagacc aagtttactc atatatactt tagattgatt taaaacttca
      361 tttttaattt aaaaggatct aggtgaagat cctttttgat aatctcatga ccaaaatccc
      421 ttaacgtgag ttttcgttcc actgagcgtc agaccccgta gaaaagatca aaggatcttc
      481 ttgagatcct ttttttctgc gcgtaatctg ctgcttgcaa acaaaaaaac caccgctacc
      541 agcggtggtt tgtttgccgg atcaagagct accaactctt tttccgaagg taactggctt
      601 cagcagagcg cagataccaa atactgttct tctagtgtag ccgtagttag gccaccactt
      661 caagaactct gtagcaccgc ctacatacct cgctctgcta atcctgttac cagtggctgc
      721 tgccagtggc gataagtcgt gtcttaccgg gttggactca agacgatagt taccggataa
      781 ggcgcagcgg tcgggctgaa cggggggttc gtgcacacag cccagcttgg agcgaacgac
      841 ctacaccgaa ctgagatacc tacagcgtga gctatgagaa agcgccacgc ttcccgaagg
      901 gagaaaggcg gacaggtatc cggtaagcgg cagggtcgga acaggagagc gcacgaggga
      961 gcttccaggg ggaaacgcct ggtatcttta tagtcctgtc gggtttcgcc acctctgact
     1021 tgagcgtcga tttttgtgat gctcgtcagg ggggcggagc ctgtggaaaa acgccagcaa
     1081 cgcggccttt ttacggttcc tggccttttg ctggcctttt gctcacatgt tctttcctgc
     1141 gttatcccct gattctgtgg ataaccgtat taccgccttt gagtgagctg ataccgctcg
     1201 ccgcagccga acgaccgagc gcagcgagtc agtgagcgag gaagcctgca gcggccgcta
     1261 ctagtaggtc tctcattaga aactttcctc agcatgatta agatgtttca gtacgaaaat
     1321 tgctttcatt gttgatctcc tttttaagtg aacttgggcc cagtatgaga cccactagtc
     1381 tctagaagcg gccgcgaatt ccagaaatca tccttagcga aagctaagga ttttttttat
     1441 ctgaaattct gcctcgtgat acgcctattt ttataggtta atgtcatgat aataatggtt
     1501 tcttagacgt caggtggcac ttttcgggga aatgtgcgcg gaacccctat ttgtttattt
     1561 ttctaaatac attcaaatat gtatccgctc atgagacaat aaccctgata aatgcttcaa
     1621 taatattgaa aaaggaagag tatgagtatt caacatttcc gtgtcgccct tattcccttt
     1681 tttgcggcat tttgccttcc tgtttttgct cacccagaaa cgctggtgaa agtaaaagat
     1741 gctgaagatc agttgggtgc acgagtgggt tacatcgaac tggatctcaa cagcggtaag
     1801 atccttgaga gttttcgccc cgaagaacgt tttccaatga tgagcacttt taaagttctg
     1861 ctatgtggcg cggtattatc ccgtattgac gccgggcaag agcaactcgg tcgccgcata
     1921 cactattctc agaatgactt ggttgagtac tcaccagtca cagaaaagca tcttacggat
     1981 ggcatgacag taagagaatt atgcagtgct gccataacca tgagtgataa cactgcggcc
     2041 aacttacttc tgacaacgat cggaggaccg aaggagctaa ccgctttttt gcacaacatg
     2101 ggggatcatg taactcgcct tgatcgttgg gaaccggagc tgaatgaagc cataccaaac
     2161 gacgagcgtg acaccacgat gcctgtagca at
//
