[The description below was written by a language model from this plasmid's Addgene catalogue record and the feature table of its GenBank file.]
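Description:
U6m is a small synthetic-biology part plasmid (2,192 bp in the held sequence record) that stores a single basic part for MoClo Golden Gate assembly, belonging to an extension of the CIDAR MoClo toolkit. It is built on the DVA destination-vector backbone of about 2.1 kb and is propagated in E. coli. Replication comes from a high-copy ColE1/pUC-type origin, and selection uses ampicillin through the bla beta-lactamase gene driven by its own AmpR promoter. The backbone also carries BioBrick prefix and suffix sequences flanking the cloning region, a putative bacterial transcription terminator adjacent to the prefix, and several standard sequencing primer sites.

The payload is BCD20, a 92 bp synthetic bicistronic design translation initiation element, placed in the backbone by Gibson cloning. Bicistronic designs use a short leader open reading frame whose translation is coupled to that of the downstream gene. Ribosomes translating the leader unwind local mRNA structure around the second ribosome binding site, making expression strength largely independent of the coding sequence that follows. BCD20 is catalogued as the medium-expression member of the series. It is formatted as a "BC" part, meaning it occupies the RBS position between a promoter part and a coding-sequence part when transcription units are assembled by Type IIS restriction–ligation.

The feature table annotates only backbone elements. The BCD20 insert is not labelled, though it presumably lies in the unannotated interval between the BioBrick suffix and prefix. The depositor warns that this sequence recombines readily with other BCD elements, which matters when several BCD parts are combined in one construct.
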