Addgene plasmid #121019: U6m
Purpose: MoClo golden gate assembly BC part for BCD20 (Medium expression bi-cistronic RBS, engineered for downstream context-independence; see https://doi.org/10.1038/nmeth.2404).
Depositing lab: Richard Murray.
Backbone
  Vector backbone: DVA
  Backbone size w/o insert (bp): 2100
  Vector type: Synthetic Biology
Growth in bacteria
  Bacterial resistance: Ampicillin, 100 μg/mL
  Growth temperature: 37°C
  Growth strain: JM109
  Copy number: High Copy
Gene/Insert
  Gene/Insert name: BCD20
  Species: Synthetic
  Insert size (bp): 92
  Cloning method: Gibson Cloning
  Sequencing primers: 5′ AAATAGGCGTATCACGAGGCA; 3′ TTACCGCCTTTGAGTGAGCTG
Terms and licenses: Academic/Nonprofit Terms; Industry Terms: Not Available to Industry
Depositor comments: Recombines readily with other BCD sequences Please see Supplemental Documents for annotated Genbank file.
How to cite: U6m was a gift from Richard Murray (Addgene plasmid # 121019 ; http://n2t.net/addgene:121019 ; RRID:Addgene_121019)
