>Addgene plasmid #121019 | U6m | depositor partial sequence | sequence record 230092 | insert sequence
TACTGGGCCCAAGTTCACTTAAAAAGGAGATCAACAATGAAAGCAATTTTCGTACTGAAACATCTTAATC
ATGCTGAGGAAAGTTTCTAATG
